>Addgene plasmid #75956 | PRKCB gRNA (BRDN0001145137) | addgene full sequence | sequence record 184900 | Addgene Assembled Sequence
CCCGGGTGCAAAGATGGATAAAGTTTTAAACAGAGAGGAATCTTTGCAGCTAATGGACCTTCTAGGTCTT
GAAAGGAGTGGGAATTGGCTCCGGTGCCCGTCAGTGGGCAGAGCGCACATCGCCCACAGTCCCCGAGAAG
TTGGGGGGAGGGGTCGGCAATTGATCCGGTGCCTAGAGAAGGTGGCGCGGGGTAAACTGGGAAAGTGATG
TCGTGTACTGGCTCCGCCTTTTTCCCGAGGGTGGGGGAGAACCGTATATAAGTGCAGTAGTCGCCGTGAA
CGTTCTTTTTCGCAACGGGTTTGCCGCCAGAACACAGGTAAGTGCCGTGTGTGGTTCCCGCGGGCCTGGC
CTCTTTACGGGTTATGGCCCTTGCGTGCCTTGAATTACTTCCACCTGGCTGCAGTACGTGATTCTTGATC
CCGAGCTTCGGGTTGGAAGTGGGTGGGAGAGTTCGAGGCCTTGCGCTTAAGGAGCCCCTTCGCCTCGTGC
TTGAGTTGAGGCCTGGCCTGGGCGCTGGGGCCGCCGCGTGCGAATCTGGTGGCACCTTCGCGCCTGTCTC
GCTGCTTTCGATAAGTCTCTAGCCATTTAAAATTTTTGATGACCTGCTGCGACGCTTTTTTTCTGGCAAG
ATAGTCTTGTAAATGCGGGCCAAGATCTGCACACTGGTATTTCGGTTTTTGGGGCCGCGGGCGGCGACGG
GGCCCGTGCGTCCCAGCGCACATGTTCGGCGAGGCGGGGCCTGCGAGCGCGGCCACCGAGAATCGGACGG
GGGTAGTCTCAAGCTGGCCGGCCTGCTCTGGTGCCTGGCCTCGCGCCGCCGTGTATCGCCCCGCCCTGGG
CGGCAAGGCTGGCCCGGTCGGCACCAGTTGCGTGAGCGGAAAGATGGCCGCTTCCCGGCCCTGCTGCAGG
GAGCTCAAAATGGAGGACGCGGCGCTCGGGAGAGCGGGCGGGTGAGTCACCCACACAAAGGAAAAGGGCC
TTTCCGTCCTCAGCCGTCGCTTCATGTGACTCCACGGAGTACCGGGCGCCGTCCAGGCACCTCGATTAGT
TCTCGAGCTTTTGGAGTACGTCGTCTTTAGGTTGGGGGGAGGGGTTTTATGCGATGGAGTTTCCCCACAC
TGAGTGGGTGGAGACTGAAGTTAGGCCAGCTTGGCACTTGATGTAATTCTCCTTGGAATTTGCCCTTTTT
GAGTTTGGATCTTGGTTCATTCTCAAGCCTCAGACAGTGGTTCAAAGTTTTTTTCTTCCATTTCAGGTGT
CGTGACGTACGGCCACCATGACCGAGTACAAGCCCACGGTGCGCCTCGCCACCCGCGACGACGTCCCCAG
GGCCGTACGCACCCTCGCCGCCGCGTTCGCCGACTACCCCGCCACGCGCCACACCGTCGATCCGGACCGC
CACATCGAGCGGGTCACCGAGCTGCAAGAACTCTTCCTCACGCGCGTCGGGCTCGACATCGGCAAGGTGT
GGGTCGCGGACGACGGCGCCGCCGTGGCGGTCTGGACCACGCCGGAGAGCGTCGAAGCGGGGGCGGTGTT
CGCCGAGATCGGCCCGCGCATGGCCGAGTTGAGCGGTTCCCGGCTGGCCGCGCAGCAACAGATGGAAGGC
CTCCTGGCGCCGCACCGGCCCAAGGAGCCCGCGTGGTTCCTGGCCACCGTCGGAGTCTCGCCCGACCACC
AGGGCAAGGGTCTGGGCAGCGCCGTCGTGCTCCCCGGAGTGGAGGCGGCCGAGCGCGCCGGGGTGCCCGC
CTTCCTGGAGACCTCCGCGCCCCGCAACCTCCCCTTCTACGAGCGGCTCGGCTTCACCGTCACCGCCGAC
GTCGAGGTGCCCGAAGGACCGCGCACCTGGTGCATGACCCGCAAGCCCGGTGCCTGAACGCGTTAAGTCG
ACAATCAACCTCTGGATTACAAAATTTGTGAAAGATTGACTGGTATTCTTAACTATGTTGCTCCTTTTAC
GCTATGTGGATACGCTGCTTTAATGCCTTTGTATCATGCTATTGCTTCCCGTATGGCTTTCATTTTCTCC
TCCTTGTATAAATCCTGGTTGCTGTCTCTTTATGAGGAGTTGTGGCCCGTTGTCAGGCAACGTGGCGTGG
TGTGCACTGTGTTTGCTGACGCAACCCCCACTGGTTGGGGCATTGCCACCACCTGTCAGCTCCTTTCCGG
GACTTTCGCTTTCCCCCTCCCTATTGCCACGGCGGAACTCATCGCCGCCTGCCTTGCCCGCTGCTGGACA
GGGGCTCGGCTGTTGGGCACTGACAATTCCGTGGTGTTGTCGGGGAAATCATCGTCCTTTCCTTGGCTGC
TCGCCTGTGTTGCCACCTGGATTCTGCGCGGGACGTCCTTCTGCTACGTCCCTTCGGCCCTCAATCCAGC
GGACCTTCCTTCCCGCGGCCTGCTGCCGGCTCTGCGGCCTCTTCCGCGTCTTCGCCTTCGCCCTCAGACG
AGTCGGATCTCCCTTTGGGCCGCCTCCCCGCGTCGACTTTAAGACCAATGACTTACAAGGCAGCTGTAGA
TCTTAGCCACTTTTTAAAAGAAAAGGGGGGACTGGAAGGGCTAATTCACTCCCAACGAAGACAAGATCTG
CTTTTTGCTTGTACTGGGTCTCTCTGGTTAGACCAGATCTGAGCCTGGGAGCTCTCTGGCTAACTAGGGA
ACCCACTGCTTAAGCCTCAATAAAGCTTGCCTTGAGTGCTTCAAGTAGTGTGTGCCCGTCTGTTGTGTGA
CTCTGGTAACTAGAGATCCCTCAGACCCTTTTAGTCAGTGTGGAAAATCTCTAGCAGTACGTATAGTAGT
TCATGTCATCTTATTATTCAGTATTTATAACTTGCAAAGAAATGAATATCAGAGAGTGAGAGGAACTTGT
TTATTGCAGCTTATAATGGTTACAAATAAAGCAATAGCATCACAAATTTCACAAATAAAGCATTTTTTTC
ACTGCATTCTAGTTGTGGTTTGTCCAAACTCATCAATGTATCTTATCATGTCTGGCTCTAGCTATCCCGC
CCCTAACTCCGCCCATCCCGCCCCTAACTCCGCCCAGTTCCGCCCATTCTCCGCCCCATGGCTGACTAAT
TTTTTTTATTTATGCAGAGGCCGAGGCCGCCTCGGCCTCTGAGCTATTCCAGAAGTAGTGAGGAGGCTTT
TTTGGAGGCCTAGGGACGTACCCAATTCGCCCTATAGTGAGTCGTATTACGCGCGCTCACTGGCCGTCGT
TTTACAACGTCGTGACTGGGAAAACCCTGGCGTTACCCAACTTAATCGCCTTGCAGCACATCCCCCTTTC
GCCAGCTGGCGTAATAGCGAAGAGGCCCGCACCGATCGCCCTTCCCAACAGTTGCGCAGCCTGAATGGCG
AATGGG
[124 nt withheld, positions 3367-3490]
C
[91 nt withheld, positions 3492-3582]
A
[49 nt withheld, positions 3584-3632]
CCTTTGACGTTGGAGTCCACGTTCTTT
[37 nt withheld, positions 3660-3696]
ACCCTATCTCGGTCTATTCTTTTGATTTATAAGGGATTTTGCCGATTTCGGCCTATTGGTTAAAAAATGA
GCTGATTTAACAAAAATTTAACGCGAATTTTAACAAAATATTAACGCTTACAATTTAGGTGGCACTTTTC
GGGGAAATGTGCGCGGAACCCCTATTTGTTTATTTTTCTAAATACATTCAAATATGTATCCGCTCATGAG
ACAATAACCCTGATAAATGCTTCAATAATATTGAAAAAGGAAGAGTATGAGTATTCAACATTTCCGTGTC
GCCCTTATTCCCTTTTTTGCGGCATTTTGCCTTCCTGTTTTTGCTCACCCAGAAACGCTGGTGAAAGTAA
AAGATGCTGAAGATCAGTTGGGTGCACGAGTGGGTTACATCGAACTGGATCTCAACAGCGGTAAGATCCT
TGAGAGTTTTCGCCCCGAAGAACGTTTTCCAATGATGAGCACTTTTAAAGTTCTGCTATGTGGCGCGGTA
TTATCCCGTATTGACGCCGGGCAAGAGCAACTCGGTCGCCGCATACACTATTCTCAGAATGACTTGGTTG
AGTACTCACCAGTCACAGAAAAGCATCTTACGGATGGCATGACAGTAAGAGAATTATGCAGTGCTGCCAT
AACCATGAGTGATAACACTGCGGCCAACTTACTTCTGACAACGATCGGAGGACCGAAGGAGCTAACCGCT
TTTTTGCACAACATGGGGGATCATGTAACTCGCCTTGATCGTTGGGAACCGGAGCTGAATGAAGCCATAC
CAAACGACGAGCGTGACACCACGATGCCTGTAGCAATGGCAACAACGTTGCGCAAACTATTAACTGGCGA
ACTACTTACTCTAGCTTCCCGGCAACAATTAATAGACTGGATGGAGGCGGATAAAGTTGCAGGACCACTT
CTGCGCTCGGCCCTTCCGGCTGGCTGGTTTATTGCTGATAAATCTGGAGCCGGTGAGCGTGGGTCTCGCG
GTATCATTGCAGCACTGGGGCCAGATGGTAAGCCCTCCCGTATCGTAGTTATCTACACGACGGGGAGTCA
GGCAACTATGGATGAACGAAATAGACAGATCGCTGAGATAGGTGCCTCACTGATTAAGCATTGGTAACTG
TCAGACCAAGTTTACTCATATATACTTTAGATTGATTTAAAACTTCATTTTTAATTTAAAAGGATCTAGG
TGAAGATCCTTTTTGATAATCTCATGACCAAAATCCCTTAACGTGAGTTTTCGTTCCACTGAGCGTCAGA
CCCCGTAGAAAAGATCAAAGGATCTTCTTGAGATCCTTTTTTTCTGCGCGTAATCTGCTGCTTGCAAACA
AAAAAACCACCGCTACCAGCGGTGGTTTGTTTGCCGGATCAAGAGCTACCAACTCTTTTTCCGAAGGTAA
CTGGCTTCAGCAGAGCGCAGATACCAAATACTGTTCTTCTAGTGTAGCCGTAGTTAGGCCACCACTTCAA
GAACTCTGTAGCACCGCCTACATACCTCGCTCTGCTAATCCTGTTACCAGTGGCTGCTGCCAGTGGCGAT
AAGTCGTGTCTTACCGGGTTGGACTCAAGACGATAGTTACCGGATAAGGCGCAGCGGTCGGGCTGAACGG
GGGGTTCGTGCACACAGCCCAGCTTGGAGCGAACGACCTACACCGAACTGAGATACCTACAGCGTGAGCT
ATGAGAAAGCGCCACGCTTCCCGAAGGGAGAAAGGCGGACAGGTATCCGGTAAGCGGCAGGGTCGGAACA
GGAGAGCGCACGAGGGAGCTTCCAGGGGGAAACGCCTGGTATCTTTATAGTCCTGTCGGGTTTCGCCACC
TCTGACTTGAGCGTCGATTTTTGTGATGCTCGTCAGGGGGGCGGAGCCTATGGAAAAACGCCAGCAACGC
GGCCTTTTTACGGTTCCTGGCCTTTTGCTGGCCTTTTGCTCACATGTTCTTTCCTGCGTTATCCCCTGAT
TCTGTGGATAACCGTATTACCGCCTTTGAGTGAGCTGATACCGCTCGCCGCAGCCGAACGACCGAGCGCA
GCGAGTCAGTGAGCGAGGAAGCGGAAGAGCGCCCAATACGCAAACCGCCTCTCCCCGCGCGTTGGCCGAT
TCATTAATGCAGCTGGCACGACAGGTTTCCCGACTGGAAAGCGGGCAGTGAGCGCAACGCAATTAATGTG
AGTTAGCTCACTCATTAGGCACCCCAGGCTTTACACTTTATGCTTCCGGCTCGTATGTTGTGTGGAATTG
TGAGCGGATAACAATTTCACACAGGAAACAGCTATGACCATGATTACGCCAAGCGCGCAATTAACCCTCA
CTAAAGGGAACAAAAGCTGGAGCTGCAAGCTTAATGTAGTCTTATGCAATACTCTTGTAGTCTTGCAACA
TGGTAACGATGAGTTAGCAACATGCCTTACAAGGAGAGAAAAAGCACCGTGCATGCCGATTGGTGGAAGT
AAGGTGGTACGATCGTGCCTTATTAGGAAGGCAACAGACGGGTCTGACATGGATTGGACGAACCACTGAA
TTGCCGCATTGCAGAGATATTGTATTTAAGTGCCTAGCTCGATACATAAACGGGTCTCTCTGGTTAGACC
AGATCTGAGCCTGGGAGCTCTCTGGCTAACTAGGGAACCCACTGCTTAAGCCTCAATAAAGCTTGCCTTG
AGTGCTTCAAGTAGTGTGTGCCCGTCTGTTGTGTGACTCTGGTAACTAGAGATCCCTCAGACCCTTTTAG
TCAGTGTGGAAAATCTCTAGCAGTGGCGCCCGAACAGGGACTTGAAAGCGAAAGGGAAACCAGAGGAGCT
CTCTCGACGCAGGACTCGGCTTGCTGAAGCGCGCACGGCAAGAGGCGAGGGGCGGCGACTGGTGAGTACG
CCAAAAATTTTGACTAGCGGAGGCTAGAAGGAGAGAGATGGGTGCGAGAGCGTCAGTATTAAGCGGGGGA
GAATTAGATCGCGATGGGAAAAAATTCGGTTAAGGCCAGGGGGAAAGAAAAAATATAAATTAAAACATAT
AGTATGGGCAAGCAGGGAGCTAGAACGATTCGCAGTTAATCCTGGCCTGTTAGAAACATCAGAAGGCTGT
AGACAAATACTGGGACAGCTACAACCATCCCTTCAGACAGGATCAGAAGAACTTAGATCATTATATAATA
CAGTAGCAACCCTCTATTGTGTGCATCAAAGGATAGAGATAAAAGACACCAAGGAAGCTTTAGACAAGAT
AGAGGAAGAGCAAAACAAAAGTAAGACCACCGCACAGCAAGCGGCCGCTGATCTTCAGACCTGGAGGAGG
AGATATGAGGGACAATTGGAGAAGTGAATTATATAAATATAAAGTAGTAAAAATTGAACCATTAGGAGTA
GCACCCACCAAGGCAAAGAGAAGAGTGGTGCAGAGAGAAAAAAGAGCAGTGGGAATAGGAGCTTTGTTCC
TTGGGTTCTTGGGAGCAGCAGGAAGCACTATGGGCGCAGCGTCAATGACGCTGACGGTACAGGCCAGACA
ATTATTGTCTGGTATAGTGCAGCAGCAGAACAATTTGCTGAGGGCTATTGAGGCGCAACAGCATCTGTTG
CAACTCACAGTCTGGGGCATCAAGCAGCTCCAGGCAAGAATCCTGGCTGTGGAAAGATACCTAAAGGATC
AACAGCTCCTGGGGATTTGGGGTTGCTCTGGAAAACTCATTTGCACCACTGCTGTGCCTTGGAATGCTAG
TTGGAGTAATAAATCTCTGGAACAGATTTGGAATCACACGACCTGGATGGAGTGGGACAGAGAAATTAAC
AATTACACAAGCTTAATACACTCCTTAATTGAAGAATCGCAAAACCAGCAAGAAAAGAATGAACAAGAAT
TATTGGAATTAGATAAATGGGCAAGTTTGTGGAATTGGTTTAACATAACAAATTGGCTGTGGTATATAAA
ATTATTCATAATGATAGTAGGAGGCTTGGTAGGTTTAAGAATAGTTTTTGCTGTACTTTCTATAGTGAAT
AGAGTTAGGCAGGGATATTCACCATTATCGTTTCAGACCCACCTCCCAACCCCGAGGGGACCCAGAGAGG
GCCTATTTCCCATGATTCCTTCATATTTGCATATACGATACAAGGCTGTTAGAGAGATAATTAGAATTAA
TTTGACTGTAAACACAAAGATATTAGTACAAAATACGTGACGTAGAAAGTAATAATTTCTTGGGTAGTTT
GCAGTTTTAAAATTATGTTTTAAAATGGACTATCATATGCTTACCGTAACTTGAAAGTATTTCGATTTCT
TGGCTTTATATATCTTGTGGAAAGGACGAAACACCGTGACGTGGAGTGCACTATGGGTTTTAGAGCTAGA
AATAGCAAGTTAAAATAAGGCTAGTCCGTTATCAACTTGAAAAAGTGGCACCGAGTCGGTGCTTTTTTAA
GCTTGGCGTAACTAGATCTTGAGACAAATGGCAGTATTCATCCACAATTTTAAAAGAAAAGGGGGGATTG
GGGGGTACAGTGCAGGGGAAAGAATAGTAGACATAATAGCAACAGACATACAAACTAAAGAATTACAAAA
ACAAATTACAAAAATTCAAAATTTTCGGGTTTATTACAGGGACAGCAGAGATCCACTTTGGCGCCGGCTC
GAGGGGG
Features (pLannotate 1.2.2; 29 found; start..end, strand, type, name):
     14..80      +  CDS            small t antigen (fragment): SV40 (simian virus 40) small t antigen
    106..317     +  promoter       EF-1α core promoter: core promoter for human elongation factor EF-1α
    318..1256    +  intron         EF-1α intron A: intron upstream of the start codon of human EF-1α
   1278..1877    +  CDS            PuroR (fragment): puromycin N-acetyltransferase; pac from Streptomyces; confers resistance to puromycin
   1893..2481    +  misc_feature   WPRE: woodchuck hepatitis virus posttranscriptional regulatory element
   2532..2551    +  misc_feature   cPPT/CTS (fragment): central polypurine tract and central termination sequence of HIV-1
   2553..2786    +  LTR            3' LTR (ΔU3): self-inactivating 3' long terminal repeat (LTR) from HIV-1
   2864..2985    +  polyA_signal   SV40 poly(A) signal: SV40 polyadenylation signal
   3025..3160    +  rep_origin     SV40 ori: SV40 origin of replication
   3181..3199    -  promoter       T7 promoter: promoter for bacteriophage T7 RNA polymerase
   3207..3362    +  CDS            lacZα (fragment): LacZα fragment of β-galactosidase; lacZ fragment
   3367..3795    +  rep_origin     f1 ori (sequence partly withheld): f1 bacteriophage origin of replication; arrow indicates direction of (+) strand synthesis
   3848..3952    +  promoter       AmpR promoter: bla
   3953..4813    +  CDS            AmpR: β-lactamase; bla; confers resistance to ampicillin, carbenicillin, and related antibiotics
   4984..5572    +  rep_origin     ori: high-copy-number ColE1/pMB1/pBR322/pUC origin of replication
   5755..5847    +  CDS            lacI (fragment): lac repressor; lacI; The lac repressor binds to the lac operator to inhibit transcription in E. coli. This inhibition can be relieved by adding lactose or isopropyl-β-D-thiogalactopyranoside (IPTG).
   5860..5881    +  protein_bind   CAP binding site: CAP binding activates transcription in the presence of cAMP. E. coli catabolite activator protein
   5896..5926    +  promoter       lac promoter: promoter for the E. coli lac operon
   5934..5950    +  protein_bind   lac operator: The lac repressor binds to the lac operator to inhibit transcription in E. coli. This inhibition can be relieved by adding lactose or isopropyl-β-D-thiogalactopyranoside (IPTG). lac repressor encoded by lacI
   5995..6013    +  promoter       T3 promoter: promoter for bacteriophage T3 RNA polymerase
   6041..6267    +  promoter       RSV promoter: Rous sarcoma virus enhancer/promoter
   6268..6448    +  LTR            5' LTR (truncated): truncated 5' long terminal repeat (LTR) from HIV-1
   6495..6620    +  misc_feature   HIV-1 Ψ: packaging signal of human immunodeficiency virus type 1
   6604..6967    +  CDS            HIV-1 gag (fragment): gag protein from human immunodeficiency virus 1; gag
   7113..7346    +  misc_feature   RRE: The Rev response element (RRE) of HIV-1 allows for Rev-dependent mRNA export from the nucleus to the cytoplasm.
   7723..7749    +  CDS            Rev (fragment): human immunodeficiency virus 1 (HIV-1) Rev protein; rev; enhances nuclear export of unspliced and incompletely spliced viral mRNAs
   7753..7993    +  promoter       U6 promoter: RNA polymerase III promoter for human U6 snRNA
   8023..8098    +  misc_RNA       gRNA scaffold: guide RNA scaffold for the Streptococcus pyogenes CRISPR/Cas9 system
   8154..8271    +  misc_feature   cPPT/CTS: central polypurine tract and central termination sequence of HIV-1
