[The description below was written by a language model from this plasmid's Addgene catalogue record and pLannotate feature annotations shown in this document.]
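Description:
PRKCB gRNA (BRDN0001145137) is a third-generation lentiviral CRISPR guide plasmid built on the lentiGuide-Puro backbone. It expresses a single guide RNA against human PRKCB, the gene encoding protein kinase C beta. In bacteria it is maintained as a high-copy plasmid through a ColE1/pUC-type origin and selected with ampicillin via the β-lactamase gene. The backbone also carries an f1 origin, an SV40 origin and poly(A) signal, and leftover cloning-vector elements (lac promoter/operator, T3 and T7 promoters, lacZα fragment).

The lentiviral transfer cassette begins with an RSV promoter fused to a truncated HIV-1 5' LTR, which makes genomic RNA production Tat-independent. This is followed by the Ψ packaging signal with a partial gag sequence and the Rev response element for nuclear export. It ends with a self-inactivating ΔU3 3' LTR, so the integrated provirus lacks LTR promoter activity. Within this unit, a human U6 RNA polymerase III promoter drives the PRKCB-specific spacer joined to the Streptococcus pyogenes Cas9 guide scaffold, and a cPPT/CTS element aids nuclear import of the viral genome. Downstream, an EF-1α core promoter with its intron A drives puromycin N-acetyltransferase for selection of transduced mammalian cells, and a WPRE enhances transcript expression.

The plasmid does not encode Cas9, so it must be paired with a separate Cas9 lentivector or used in cells that already express Cas9. The guide was designed against two PRKCB reference transcripts and belongs to a human kinome guide collection. It is used for knockout or loss-of-function studies of PRKCB.
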