Addgene plasmid #75956: PRKCB gRNA (BRDN0001145137)
Purpose: 3rd generation lentiviral gRNA plasmid targeting human PRKCB
Depositing lab: John Doench & David Root. Depositing organization: Broad Institute. Publication: Optimized sgRNA design to maximize activity and minimize off-target effects of CRISPR-Cas9. Doench JG, Fusi N, Sullender M, Hegde M, Vaimberg EW, Donovan KF, Smith I, Tothova Z, Wilen C, Orchard R, Virgin HW, Listgarten J, Root DE. Nat Biotechnol. 2016 Jan 18. doi: 10.1038/nbt.3437. PubMed 26780180.
Backbone
  Vector backbone: lentiGuide-Puro
  Backbone manufacturer: Zhang Lab (Addgene plasmid # 52963)
  Vector type: Mammalian Expression, Lentiviral, CRISPR
  Selectable markers: Puromycin
Growth in bacteria
  Bacterial resistance: Ampicillin, 100 μg/mL
  Growth temperature: 37°C
  Growth strain: DH5alpha
  Copy number: High Copy
Gene/Insert
  Gene/Insert name: PRKCB (alt names: PRKCB; NM_002738.6)
  gRNA/shRNA sequence: TGACGTGGAGTGCACTATGG
  Species: H. sapiens (human)
  Entrez Gene: PRKCB (a.k.a. PKC-beta, PKCB, PKCI(2), PKCbeta, PRKCB1, PRKCB2)
  Promoter: hU6
  Cloning method: Unknown
  Sequencing primers: 5′ U6-F; 3′ pS2-R
Terms and licenses: Academic/Nonprofit Terms; Industry Terms: Not Available to Industry
Depositor comments: The gRNA was designed to target the following Genbank reference sequence(s): NM_002738.6,NM_212535.2. Note that this plasmid does NOT contain Cas9. It should be used in conjunction with lentiCas9-Blast (Addgene #52962) or otherwise with cell lines already expressing Cas9. Browse the full kinome gRNA library at http://www.addgene.org/pooled-library/broadgpp-human-kinome/ or visit http://www.broadinstitute.org/rnai/public/ for detailed protocols and information.
How to cite: PRKCB gRNA (BRDN0001145137) was a gift from John Doench & David Root (Addgene plasmid # 75956 ; http://n2t.net/addgene:75956 ; RRID:Addgene_75956)
