>Addgene plasmid #75956 | PRKCB gRNA (BRDN0001145137) | depositor partial sequence | sequence record 143416 | Target Sequence
TGACGTGGAGTGCACTATGG
