>Addgene plasmid #75956 | PRKCB gRNA (BRDN0001145137) | addgene partial sequence | sequence record 184899 | hU6-F
AATACGTGACGTAGAAAGTAATAATTTCTTGGGTAGTTTGCAGTTTTAAAATTATGTTTTAAAATGGACT
ATCATATGCTTACCGTAACTTGAAAGTATTTCGATTTCTTGGCTTTATATATCTTGTGGAAAGGACGAAA
CACCGTGACGTGGAGTGCACTATGGGTTTTAGAGCTAGAAATAGCAAGTTAAAATAAGGCTAGTCCGTTA
TCAACTTGAAAAAGTGGCACCGAGTCGGTGCTTTTTTAAGCTTGGCGTAACTAGATCTTGAGACAAATGG
CAGTATTCATCCACAATTTTAAAAGAAAAGGGGGGATTGGGGGGTACAGTGCAGGGGAAAGAATAGTAGA
CATAATAGCAACAGACATACAAACTAAAGAATTACAAAAACAAATTACAAAAATTCAAAATTTTCGGGTT
TATTACAGGGACAGCAGAGATCCACTTTGGCGCCGGCTCGAGGGGGCCCGGGTGCAAAGATGGATAAAGT
TTTAAACAGAGAGGAATCTTTGCAGCTAATGGACCTTCTAGGTCTTGAAAGGAGTGGGAATTGGCTCCGG
TGCCCGTCAG
